>Addgene plasmid #182386 | pRSFDuet-1_VNp-His6 | addgene full sequence | sequence record 360743 | Addgene NGS Result
GGGGAATTGTGAGCGGATAACAATTCCCCTGTAGAAATAATTTTGTTTAACTTTAATAAGGAGATATACC
ATGGGCAGCAGCCATCACCATCATCACCACAGCCAGGATCCGAATTCGAGCTCGGCGCGCCTGCAGGTCG
ACAAGCTTGCGGCCGCATAATGCTTAAGTCGAACAGAAAGTAATCGTATTGTACACGGCCGCATAATCGA
AATTAATACGACTCACTATAGGGGAATTGTGAGCGGATAACAATTCCCCATCTTAGTATATTAGTTAAGT
ATAAGAAGGAGATATACATATGGATGTATTCATGAAAGGACTTTCAAAGGCCAAGGAGGGAGTTGTGGCA
GCTGCTGAGAAAACCAAACAGGGTGTGGCAGAAGCAGCAGGAAAGACAAAAGAGGGTGTTCTCAGATCTG
GAGGAGGAGCTAGCGGAGGAAGCGGAGGTACCCATCATCATCATCATCATTAACTCGAGTCTGGTAAAGA
AACCGCTGCTGCGAAATTTGAACGCCAGCACATGGACTCGTCTACTAGCGCAGCTTAATTAACCTAGGCT
GCTGCCACCGCTGAGCAATAACTAGCATAACCCCTTGGGGCCTCTAAACGGGTCTTGAGGGGTTTTTTGC
TGAAACCTCAGGCATTTGAGAAGCACACGGTCACACTGCTTCCGGTAGTCAATAAACCGGTAAACCAGCA
ATAGACATAAGCGGCTATTTAACGACCCTGCCCTGAACCGACGACAAGCTGACGACCGGGTCTCCGCAAG
TGGCACTTTTCGGGGAAATGTGCGCGGAACCCCTATTTGTTTATTTTTCTAAATACATTCAAATATGTAT
CCGCTCATGAATTAATTCTTAGAAAAACTCATCGAGCATCAAATGAAACTGCAATTTATTCATATCAGGA
TTATCAATACCATATTTTTGAAAAAGCCGTTTCTGTAATGAAGGAGAAAACTCACCGAGGCAGTTCCATA
GGATGGCAAGATCCTGGTATCGGTCTGCGATTCCGACTCGTCCAACATCAATACAACCTATTAATTTCCC
CTCGTCAAAAATAAGGTTATCAAGTGAGAAATCACCATGAGTGACGACTGAATCCGGTGAGAATGGCAAA
AGTTTATGCATTTCTTTCCAGACTTGTTCAACAGGCCAGCCATTACGCTCGTCATCAAAATCACTCGCAT
CAACCAAACCGTTATTCATTCGTGATTGCGCCTGAGCGAGACGAAATACGCGGTCGCTGTTAAAAGGACA
ATTACAAACAGGAATCGAATGCAACCGGCGCAGGAACACTGCCAGCGCATCAACAATATTTTCACCTGAA
TCAGGATATTCTTCTAATACCTGGAATGCTGTTTTCCCGGGGATCGCAGTGGTGAGTAACCATGCATCAT
CAGGAGTACGGATAAAATGCTTGATGGTCGGAAGAGGCATAAATTCCGTCAGCCAGTTTAGTCTGACCAT
CTCATCTGTAACATCATTGGCAACGCTACCTTTGCCATGTTTCAGAAACAACTCTGGCGCATCGGGCTTC
CCATACAATCGATAGATTGTCGCACCTGATTGCCCGACATTATCGCGAGCCCATTTATACCCATATAAAT
CAGCATCCATGTTGGAATTTAATCGCGGCCTAGAGCAAGACGTTTCCCGTTGAATATGGCTCATACTCTT
CCTTTTTCAATATTATTGAAGCATTTATCAGGGTTATTGTCTCATGAGCGGATACATATTTGAATGTATT
TAGAAAAATAAACAAATAGGCATGCAGCGCTCTTCCGCTTCCTCGCTCACTGACTCGCTACGCTCGGTCG
TTCGACTGCGGCGAGCGGTGTCAGCTCACTCAAAAGCGGTAATACGGTTATCCACAGAATCAGGGGATAA
AGCCGGAAAGAACATGTGAGCAAAAAGCAAAGCACCGGAAGAAGCCAACGCCGCAGGCGTTTTTCCATAG
GCTCCGCCCCCCTGACGAGCATCACAAAAATCGACGCTCAAGCCAGAGGTGGCGAAACCCGACAGGACTA
TAAAGATACCAGGCGTTTCCCCCTGGAAGCTCCCTCGTGCGCTCTCCTGTTCCGACCCTGCCGCTTACCG
GATACCTGTCCGCCTTTCTCCCTTCGGGAAGCGTGGCGCTTTCTCATAGCTCACGCTGTTGGTATCTCAG
TTCGGTGTAGGTCGTTCGCTCCAAGCTGGGCTGTGTGCACGAACCCCCCGTTCAGCCCGACCGCTGCGCC
TTATCCGGTAACTATCGTCTTGAGTCCAACCCGGTAAGACACGACTTATCGCCACTGGCAGCAGCCATTG
GTAACTGATTTAGAGGACTTTGTCTTGAAGTTATGCACCTGTTAAGGCTAAACTGAAAGAACAGATTTTG
GTGAGTGCGGTCCTCCAACCCACTTACCTTGGTTCAAAGAGTTGGTAGCTCAGCGAACCTTGAGAAAACC
ACCGTTGGTAGCGGTGGTTTTTCTTTATTTATGAGATGATGAATCAATCGGTCTATCAAGTCAACGAACA
GCTATTCCGTTACTCTAGATTTCAGTGCAATTTATCTCTTCAAATGTAGCACCTGAAGTCAGCCCCATAC
GATATAAGTTGTAATTCTCATGTTAGTCATGCCCCGCGCCCACCGGAAGGAGCTGACTGGGTTGAAGGCT
CTCAAGGGCATCGGTCGAGATCCCGGTGCCTAATGAGTGAGCTAACTTACATTAATTGCGTTGCGCTCAC
TGCCCGCTTTCCAGTCGGGAAACCTGTCGTGCCAGCTGCATTAATGAATCGGCCAACGCGCGGGGAGAGG
CGGTTTGCGTATTGGGCGCCAGGGTGGTTTTTCTTTTCACCAGTGAGACGGGCAACAGCTGATTGCCCTT
CACCGCCTGGCCCTGAGAGAGTTGCAGCAAGCGGTCCACGCTGGTTTGCCCCAGCAGGCGAAAATCCTGT
TTGATGGTGGTTAACGGCGGGATATAACATGAGCTGTCTTCGGTATCGTCGTATCCCACTACCGAGATGT
CCGCACCAACGCGCAGCCCGGACTCGGTAATGGCGCGCATTGCGCCCAGCGCCATCTGATCGTTGGCAAC
CAGCATCGCAGTGGGAACGATGCCCTCATTCAGCATTTGCATGGTTTGTTGAAAACCGGACATGGCACTC
CAGTCGCCTTCCCGTTCCGCTATCGGCTGAATTTGATTGCGAGTGAGATATTTATGCCAGCCAGCCAGAC
GCAGACGCGCCGAGACAGAACTTAATGGGCCCGCTAACAGCGCGATTTGCTGGTGACCCAATGCGACCAG
ATGCTCCACGCCCAGTCGCGTACCGTCTTCATGGGAGAAAATAATACTGTTGATGGGTGTCTGGTCAGAG
ACATCAAGAAATAACGCCGGAACATTAGTGCAGGCAGCTTCCACAGCAATGGCATCCTGGTCATCCAGCG
GATAGTTAATGATCAGCCCACTGACGCGTTGCGCGAGAAGATTGTGCACCGCCGCTTTACAGGCTTCGAC
GCCGCTTCGTTCTACCATCGACACCACCACGCTGGCACCCAGTTGATCGGCGCGAGATTTAATCGCCGCG
ACAATTTGCGACGGCGCGTGCAGGGCCAGACTGGAGGTGGCAACGCCAATCAGCAACGACTGTTTGCCCG
CCAGTTGTTGTGCCACGCGGTTGGGAATGTAATTCAGCTCCGCCATCGCCGCTTCCACTTTTTCCCGCGT
TTTCGCAGAAACGTGGCTGGCCTGGTTCACCACGCGGGAAACGGTCTGATAAGAGACACCGGCATACTCT
GCGACATCGTATAACGTTACTGGTTTCACATTCACCACCCTGAATTGACTCTCTTCCGGGCGCTATCATG
CCATACCGCGAAAGGTTTTGCGCCATTCGATGGTGTCCGGGATCTCGACGCTCTCCCTTATGCGACTCCT
GCATTAGGAAATTAATACGACTCACTATA
Features (pLannotate 1.2.2; 19 found; start..end, strand, type, name):
      3..27      +  protein_bind   lac operator: The lac repressor binds to the lac operator to inhibit transcription in E. coli. This inhibition can be relieved by adding lactose or isopropyl-β-D-thiogalactopyranoside (IPTG). lac repressor encoded by lacI
     42..64      +  RBS            RBS: efficient ribosome binding site from bacteriophage T7 gene 10 (Olins and Rangwala, 1989)
    214..232     +  promoter       T7 promoter: promoter for bacteriophage T7 RNA polymerase
    233..257     +  protein_bind   lac operator: The lac repressor binds to the lac operator to inhibit transcription in E. coli. This inhibition can be relieved by adding lactose or isopropyl-β-D-thiogalactopyranoside (IPTG). lac repressor encoded by lacI
    300..359     +  CDS            Sncb (fragment): SYUB_MOUSE - Experimental evidence at protein level: Swiss-Prot protein existence level 1. May be involved in neuronal plasticity. From Mus musculus (Mouse).
    453..470     +  CDS            capTEV™ (fragment): composite tag for in vivo biotinylation, TEV protease cleavage, and 6xHis tagging
    486..527     +  CDS            S-Tag (fragment): affinity and epitope tag derived from pancreatic ribonuclease A
    557..574     +  CDS            SET1 (fragment): solubility-enhancement tag derived from T7 phage gene 10B
    582..629     +  terminator     T7 terminator: transcription terminator for bacteriophage T7 RNA polymerase
    793..850     +  promoter       AmpR promoter (fragment): bla
    859..1674    -  CDS            KanR: aminoglycoside phosphotransferase; aph(3')-Ia; confers resistance to kanamycin in bacteria or G418 (Geneticin®) in eukaryotes
   1675..1766    -  promoter       AmpR promoter: bla
   1782..2531    -  rep_origin     RSF ori: Plasmids containing the RSF 1030 origin of replication can be propagated in E. coli cells that contain additional plasmids with compatible origins.
   2614..2678    -  CDS            TcR (fragment): tetracycline efflux protein; tet; confers resistance to tetracycline
   2693..2714    -  protein_bind   CAP binding site: CAP binding activates transcription in the presence of cAMP. E. coli catabolite activator protein
   2727..3809    -  CDS            lacI: lac repressor; lacI; The lac repressor binds to the lac operator to inhibit transcription in E. coli. This inhibition can be relieved by adding lactose or isopropyl-β-D-thiogalactopyranoside (IPTG).
   3810..3887    -  promoter       lacI promoter: lacI
   3895..3930    -  CDS            TcR (fragment): tetracycline efflux protein; tet; confers resistance to tetracycline
   3933..2       +  promoter       T7 promoter (across the origin): promoter for bacteriophage T7 RNA polymerase
