[The description below was written by a language model from this plasmid's Addgene catalogue record and pLannotate feature annotations shown in this document.]
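Description:
pRSFDuet-1_VNp-His6 is a bacterial expression plasmid built on the Novagen pRSFDuet-1 backbone, a roughly 3.9 kb vector designed for T7-driven protein production in E. coli. It replicates from the RSF1030 origin, recorded as high copy, which is compatible with other common origins, so it can be maintained alongside additional plasmids for co-expression. Selection is by kanamycin through an aminoglycoside phosphotransferase gene. The plasmid also carries lacI with its own promoter, supplying the lac repressor that keeps expression off until an inducer such as IPTG is added in a host that provides T7 RNA polymerase.

As is typical of Duet vectors, the annotation shows two T7 promoter/lac operator units. The first, spanning the sequence origin, is followed by a T7 gene 10 ribosome binding site, with no coding feature annotated downstream. The second precedes the synthetic VNp-His insert. The short region there, which the automated annotation matches to a fragment of mouse beta-synuclein, most likely corresponds to the Vesicle Nucleating peptide, although the record lists the insert only as synthetic. It is followed by a small hit that probably reflects the His6 tag, then a backbone S-tag fragment and the T7 terminator. The brief matches to a solubility tag, tetracycline resistance and an extra AmpR promoter fragment are likely incidental annotation hits rather than functional parts. The cloning sites used are not recorded.

The stated purpose is bacterial expression of the Vesicle Nucleating peptide. The associated publication concerns high-yield production of recombinant proteins from E. coli packaged into vesicles, with VNp positioned as an N-terminal fusion element.
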