Addgene plasmid #182386: pRSFDuet-1_VNp-His6
Purpose: Bacterial expression of Vesicle Nucleating peptide
Depositing lab: Dan Mulvihill. Depositing organization: London and South East University Group (LASE). Publication: High-yield vesicle-packaged recombinant protein production from E. coli. Eastwood TA, Baker K, Streather BR, Allen N, Wang L, Botchway SW, Brown IR, Hiscock JR, Lennon C, Mulvihill DP. Cell Rep Methods. 2023 Feb 2;3(2):100396. doi: 10.1016/j.crmeth.2023.100396. eCollection 2023 Feb 27. PubMed 36936078.
Backbone
  Vector backbone: pRSFDUET-1
  Backbone manufacturer: Novagen
  Vector type: Bacterial Expression
Growth in bacteria
  Bacterial resistance: Kanamycin, 50 μg/mL
  Growth temperature: 37°C
  Growth strain: DH5alpha
  Copy number: High Copy
Gene/Insert
  Gene/Insert name: VNp-His
  Species: Synthetic
  Promoter: T7
  Tag / fusion protein: Vesicle Nucleating peptide (VNp) (N terminal on backbone)
  Cloning method: Restriction Enzyme; 5′ cloning site Unknown (unknown if destroyed); 3′ cloning site Unknown (unknown if destroyed)
Resource information
  A portion of this plasmid was derived from a plasmid made by: Synthetic
Terms and licenses: Academic/Nonprofit Terms; Industry Terms: Not Available to Industry
How to cite: pRSFDuet-1_VNp-His6 was a gift from Dan Mulvihill (Addgene plasmid # 182386 ; http://n2t.net/addgene:182386 ; RRID:Addgene_182386)
